Addgene plasmid #236486: pAPInt-mStayGold-Hyg
Purpose: Plasmid for deleting or C-terminally tagging endogenous genes with mStayGold and selection on Hyg.
Depositing lab: Daniel Lew. Depositing organization: Massachusetts Institute of Technology. Publication: Optimized vectors for genetic engineering of Aureobasidium pullulans. Colarusso AV, Williams AM, Gladfelter AS, Wirshing ACE, Lew DJ. Mol Biol Cell. 2025 Jun 1;36(6):mr5. doi: 10.1091/mbc.E25-02-0059. Epub 2025 Apr 9. PubMed 40202829.
Backbone
  Vector backbone: pFA6A
  Vector type: Yeast Expression
  Selectable markers: Hygromycin
Growth in bacteria
  Bacterial resistance: Ampicillin, 100 μg/mL
  Growth temperature: 37°C
  Growth strain: DH5alpha
  Copy number: High Copy
Gene/Insert
  Gene/Insert name: mStayGold
  Species: Aureobasidium pullulans
  Mutation: Codon optimized for A. pullulans
  Cloning method: Gibson Cloning
Terms and licenses: Academic/Nonprofit Terms; Industry Terms: Not Available to Industry
How to cite: pAPInt-mStayGold-Hyg was a gift from Daniel Lew (Addgene plasmid # 236486 ; http://n2t.net/addgene:236486 ; RRID:Addgene_236486)
