[The description below was written by a language model from this plasmid's Addgene catalogue record and pLannotate feature annotations shown in this document.]
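Description:
pAPInt-mStayGold-Hyg is a pFA6a-derived template plasmid for modifying endogenous loci in the yeast-like fungus Aureobasidium pullulans, either deleting a gene or fusing the green fluorescent protein mStayGold to its C-terminus. It is maintained in E. coli as a high-copy plasmid through a ColE1/pUC-type origin and selected with ampicillin via the β-lactamase gene and its native promoter. No fungal replication origin is annotated, in keeping with an integrative design in which the cassette must recombine into the genome to be retained. Short fragments annotated as bom, rop and lacI are backbone remnants rather than functional elements.

The payload follows the usual pFA6a module layout. The mStayGold coding sequence, codon optimized for A. pullulans, is not itself recognised in the automated feature table. It presumably occupies the unannotated stretch upstream of the S. cerevisiae ADH1 terminator, where a very short match to DsRed-Express2 is most likely a spurious hit. Because the tag is intended to be fused in frame to a chromosomal gene, it relies on the target's own promoter, and the ADH1 terminator ends the fusion transcript. Downstream lies a hygromycin phosphotransferase gene followed by the Ashbya gossypii TEF terminator, which provides hygromycin selection of transformants. The promoter driving this marker is not annotated, and the record does not state it. SP6 and T7 promoters flank the module, as in other pFA6a plasmids.

In pFA6a-style systems, the tag-plus-marker or marker-only region is typically amplified or assembled with homology arms to direct integration at the chosen locus, although the record does not detail the procedure. The plasmid belongs to a set of vectors optimized for genetic engineering of A. pullulans.
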