Features (pLannotate 1.2.2; 12 found; start..end, strand, type, name):
     95..146     +  misc_feature   bom (fragment): basis of mobility region from pBR322
    209..227     +  promoter       SP6 promoter: promoter for bacteriophage SP6 RNA polymerase
    355..376     +  CDS            DsRed-Express2 (fragment): noncytotoxic tetrameric variant of DsRed fluorescent protein (Strack et al., 2008) mammalian codon-optimized
    965..1152    +  terminator     ADH1 terminator: S. cerevisiae ADH1; transcription terminator for the S. cerevisiae alcohol dehydrogenase 1 (ADH1) gene
   1567..2588    +  CDS            HygR (fragment): aminoglycoside phosphotransferase from E. coli; aph(4)-Ia; confers resistance to hygromycin
   2595..2792    +  terminator     TEF terminator: Ashbya gossypii TEF terminator
   2836..2854    -  promoter       T7 promoter: promoter for bacteriophage T7 RNA polymerase
   2876..2929    -  CDS            lacI (fragment): lac repressor; lacI; The lac repressor binds to the lac operator to inhibit transcription in E. coli. This inhibition can be relieved by adding lactose or isopropyl-β-D-thiogalactopyranoside (IPTG).
   3112..3700    -  rep_origin     ori: high-copy-number ColE1/pMB1/pBR322/pUC origin of replication
   3871..4731    -  CDS            AmpR: β-lactamase; bla; confers resistance to ampicillin, carbenicillin, and related antibiotics
   4732..4836    -  promoter       AmpR promoter: bla
   4931..4966    +  CDS            rop (fragment): Rop protein, which maintains plasmids at low copy number; rop
>Addgene plasmid #236486 | pAPInt-mStayGold-Hyg | addgene full sequence | sequence record 469195 | Addgene NGS Result
AGCTCCCGGAGACGGTCACAGCTTGTCTGTAAGCGGATGCCGGGAGCAGACAAGCCCGTCAGGGCGCGTC
AGCGGGTGTTGGCGGGTGTCGGGGCTGGCTTAACTATGCGGCATCAGAGCAGATTGTACTGAGAGTGCAC
CATATGGACATATTGTCGTTAGAACGCGGCTACAATTAATACATAACCTTATGTATCATACACATACGAT
TTAGGTGACACTATAGAACGCGGCCGCCAGCTGAAGCTTCGTACGCTGCAGGTCGACGGATCGGTGACGG
TGCTGGTTCTGGTTCTGCCTCTACCCCTTTCAAGTTCCAACTCAAGGGCACCATCAACGGCAAGTCTTTC
ACCGTCGAGGGCGAGGGCGAGGGCAACTCTCACGAGGGCTCTCACAAGGGCAAGTACGTCTGCACCTCTG
GCAAGCTCCCTATGTCTTGGGCCGCCCTCGGCACCTCTTTCGGCTACGGCATGAAGTACTACACCAAGTA
CCCTTCTGGCCTCAAGAACTGGTTCCACGAGGTCATGCCTGAGGGCTTCACCTACGACCGCCACATCCAA
TACAAGGGCGACGGCTCTATCCACGCCAAGCACCAACACTTCATGAAGAACGGCACCTACCACAACATCG
TCGAGTTCACCGGCCAAGACTTCAAGGAGAACTCTCCTGTCCTCACCGGCGACATGAACGTCTCTCTCCC
TAACGACGTCCAACACATCCCTCGCGACGACGGCGTCGAGTGCCCTGTCACCCTCCTCTACCCTCTCCTC
TCTGACAAGTCTAAGTGCGTCGAGGCCCACCAAAACACCATCTGCAAGCCTCTCCACAACCAACCTGCCC
CTGACGTCCCTTACCACTGGATCCGCAAGCAATACACCCAATCTAAGGACGACACCGAGGAGCGCGACCA
CATCTGCCAATCTGAGACCCTCGAGGCCCACCTCTGAGCGCCACTTCTAAATAAGCGAATTTCTTATGAT
TTATGATTTTTATTATTAAATAAGTTATAAAAAAAATAAGTGTATACAAATTTTAAAGTGACTCTTAGGT
TTTAAAACGAAAATTCTTATTCTTGAGTAACTCTTTCCTGTAGGTCAGGTTGCTTTCTCAGGTATAGTAT
GAGGTCGCTCTTATTGACCACACCTCTACCGGCAGATCCGCTAGGGATAACAGGGTGGTGCGGGTGAAAG
GTCTTGGTCAAGTCGCAAAGTGTTTGTGAAAAAGACGTAGCGGGGGAAGCGCACACACGCCCGCCTTTTA
TAGACGAAGCTTCGAGCAGGTCATTTAACGATGCTTAGTAGCAATATACAATAAAGCCTAATTGGGACTA
ATTACGGTCACGTGAAAAACTCACCATGTAGCCTTTTATGGAAATATTGTACACGCTACTAAGCCACTGT
AATATCGGCCTCATCGTCTCCGCTTGGAGCATAAAAGGCGACGCTCCTCGCCATTCCCCCAAGTCGTTTT
CCGTATTCTGCTACGCTTCAAGCTTTGACGTTTCTCTTCAAGACTCACTCACGACCCTCTCTCTCACGCA
CACCTTACACAGCAGAATTCATGGGTAAAAAGCCTGAACTCACCGCGACGTCTGTCGAGAAGTTTCTGAT
CGAAAAGTTCGACAGCGTCTCCGACCTGATGCAGCTCTCGGAGGGCGAAGAATCTCGTGCTTTCAGCTTC
GATGTAGGAGGGCGTGGATATGTCCTGCGGGTAAATAGCTGCGCCGATGGTTTCTACAAAGATCGTTATG
TTTATCGGCACTTTGCATCGGCCGCGCTCCCGATTCCGGAAGTGCTTGACATTGGGGAATTCAGCGAGAG
CCTGACCTATTGCATCTCCCGCCGTGCACAGGGTGTCACGTTGCAAGACCTGCCTGAAACCGAACTGCCC
GCTGTTCTGCAGCCGGTCGCGGAGGCCATGGATGCGATCGCTGCGGCCGATCTTAGCCAGACGAGCGGGT
TCGGCCCATTCGGACCGCAAGGAATCGGTCAATACACTACATGGCGTGATTTCATATGCGCGATTGCTGA
TCCCCATGTGTATCACTGGCAAACTGTGATGGACGACACCGTCAGTGCGTCCGTCGCGCAGGCTCTCGAT
GAGCTGATGCTTTGGGCCGAGGACTGCCCCGAAGTCCGGCACCTCGTGCACGCGGATTTCGGCTCCAACA
ATGTCCTGACGGACAATGGCCGCATAACAGCGGTCATTGACTGGAGCGAGGCGATGTTCGGGGATTCCCA
ATACGAGGTCGCCAACATCTTCTTCTGGAGGCCGTGGTTGGCTTGTATGGAGCAGCAGACGCGCTACTTC
GAGCGGAGGCATCCGGAGCTTGCAGGATCGCCGCGGCTCCGGGCGTATATGCTCCGCATTGGTCTTGACC
AACTCTATCAGAGCTTGGTTGACGGCAATTTCGATGATGCAGCTTGGGCGCAGGGTCGATGCGACGCAAT
CGTCCGATCCGGAGCCGGGACTGTCGGGCGTACACAAATCGCCCGCAGAAGCGCGGCCGTCTGGACCGAT
GGCTGTGTAGAAGTACTCGCCGATAGTGGAAACCGACGCCCCAGCACTCGTCCGAGGGCAAAGGAATAAT
CAGTACTGACAATAAAAAGATTCTTGTTTTCAAGAACTTGTCATTTGTATAGTTTTTTTATATTGTAGTT
GTTCTATTTTAATCAAATGTTAGCGTGATTTATATTTTTTTTCGCCTCGACATCATCTGCCCAGATGCGA
AGTTAAGTGCGCAGAAAGTAATATCATGCGTCAATCGTATGTGAATGCTGGTCGCTATACTGCAGATCCA
CTAGTGGCCTATGCGGCCGCGGATCTGCCGGTCTCCCTATAGTGAGTCGTATTAATTTCGATAAGCCAGG
TTAACCTGCATTAATGAATCGGCCAACGCGCGGGGAGAGGCGGTTTGCGTATTGGGCGCTCTTCCGCTTC
CTCGCTCACTGACTCGCTGCGCTCGGTCGTTCGGCTGCGGCGAGCGGTATCAGCTCACTCAAAGGCGGTA
ATACGGTTATCCACAGAATCAGGGGATAACGCAGGAAAGAACATGTGAGCAAAAGGCCAGCAAAAGGCCA
GGAACCGTAAAAAGGCCGCGTTGCTGGCGTTTTTCCATAGGCTCCGCCCCCCTGACGAGCATCACAAAAA
TCGACGCTCAAGTCAGAGGTGGCGAAACCCGACAGGACTATAAAGATACCAGGCGTTTCCCCCTGGAAGC
TCCCTCGTGCGCTCTCCTGTTCCGACCCTGCCGCTTACCGGATACCTGTCCGCCTTTCTCCCTTCGGGAA
GCGTGGCGCTTTCTCATAGCTCACGCTGTAGGTATCTCAGTTCGGTGTAGGTCGTTCGCTCCAAGCTGGG
CTGTGTGCACGAACCCCCCGTTCAGCCCGACCGCTGCGCCTTATCCGGTAACTATCGTCTTGAGTCCAAC
CCGGTAAGACACGACTTATCGCCACTGGCAGCAGCCACTGGTAACAGGATTAGCAGAGCGAGGTATGTAG
GCGGTGCTACAGAGTTCTTGAAGTGGTGGCCTAACTACGGCTACACTAGAAGAACAGTATTTGGTATCTG
CGCTCTGCTGAAGCCAGTTACCTTCGGAAAAAGAGTTGGTAGCTCTTGATCCGGCAAACAAACCACCGCT
GGTAGCGGTGGTTTTTTTGTTTGCAAGCAGCAGATTACGCGCAGAAAAAAAGGATCTCAAGAAGATCCTT
TGATCTTTTCTACGGGGTCTGACGCTCAGTGGAACGAAAACTCACGTTAAGGGATTTTGGTCATGAGATT
ATCAAAAAGGATCTTCACCTAGATCCTTTTAAATTAAAAATGAAGTTTTAAATCAATCTAAAGTATATAT
GAGTAAACTTGGTCTGACAGTTACCAATGCTTAATCAGTGAGGCACCTATCTCAGCGATCTGTCTATTTC
GTTCATCCATAGTTGCCTGACTCCCCGTCGTGTAGATAACTACGATACGGGAGGGCTTACCATCTGGCCC
CAGTGCTGCAATGATACCGCGAGACCCACGCTCACCGGCTCCAGATTTATCAGCAATAAACCAGCCAGCC
GGAAGGGCCGAGCGCAGAAGTGGTCCTGCAACTTTATCCGCCTCCATCCAGTCTATTAATTGTTGCCGGG
AAGCTAGAGTAAGTAGTTCGCCAGTTAATAGTTTGCGCAACGTTGTTGCCATTGCTACAGGCATCGTGGT
GTCACGCTCGTCGTTTGGTATGGCTTCATTCAGCTCCGGTTCCCAACGATCAAGGCGAGTTACATGATCC
CCCATGTTGTGCAAAAAAGCGGTTAGCTCCTTCGGTCCTCCGATCGTTGTCAGAAGTAAGTTGGCCGCAG
TGTTATCACTCATGGTTATGGCAGCACTGCATAATTCTCTTACTGTCATGCCATCCGTAAGATGCTTTTC
TGTGACTGGTGAGTACTCAACCAAGTCATTCTGAGAATAGTGTATGCGGCGACCGAGTTGCTCTTGCCCG
GCGTCAATACGGGATAATACCGCGCCACATAGCAGAACTTTAAAAGTGCTCATCATTGGAAAACGTTCTT
CGGGGCGAAAACTCTCAAGGATCTTACCGCTGTTGAGATCCAGTTCGATGTAACCCACTCGTGCACCCAA
CTGATCTTCAGCATCTTTTACTTTCACCAGCGTTTCTGGGTGAGCAAAAACAGGAAGGCAAAATGCCGCA
AAAAAGGGAATAAGGGCGACACGGAAATGTTGAATACTCATACTCTTCCTTTTTCAATATTATTGAAGCA
TTTATCAGGGTTATTGTCTCATGAGCGGATACATATTTGAATGTATTTAGAAAAATAAACAAATAGGGGT
TCCGCGCACATTTCCCCGAAAAGTGCCACCTGACGTCTAAGAAACCATTATTATCATGACATTAACCTAT
AAAAATAGGCGTATCACGAGGCCCTTTCGTCTCGCGCGTTTCGGTGATGACGGTGAAAACCTCTGACACA
TGC
